>Addgene plasmid #32179 | LHP2691 - pET30-Ub-K63A | addgene partial sequence | sequence record 37865 | T7 5'-TAATACGACTCACTATAGGG-3'
TTGTTTACTTTAAGAAGGAGATATACATATGCACCATCATCATCATCATTCTTCTGGTCTGGTGCCACGC
GGTTCTGGTATGAAAGAAACCGCTGCTGCTAAATTCGAACGCCAGCACATGGACAGCCCAGATCTGGGTA
CCGGTGGTGGCTCCGGTATTGAGGGTCGCATGCAGATCTTCGTCAAGACGTTAACCGGTAAAACCATAAC
TCTAGAAGTTGAATCTTCCGATACCATCGACAACGTTAAGTCGAAAATTCAAGACAAGGAAGGCATTCCA
CCTGATCAACAAAGATTGATCTTTGCCGGTAAGCAGCTCGAGGACGGTAGAACGCTGTCTGATTACAACA
TTCAGGCGGAGTCGACCTTACATCTTGTCTTAAGACTAAGAGGTGGTTGAGGCTCTAACTCTCCTCTGGC
CATGGCGATATCGGATCCGAATTCGAGCTCCGTCGACAAGCTTGCGGCCGCACTCGAGCACCACCACCAC
CACCACTGAGATCCGGCTGCTAACAAAGCCCGAAAGGAAGCTGAGTTGGCTGCTGCCACCGCTGAGCAAT
AACTAGCATAACCCCTTGGGGCCTCTAAACGGGTCTTGAGGGGTTTTTTGCTGAAAGGAGGAACTATATC
CGGATTGGCGAATGGG
[124 nt withheld, positions 647-770]
C
[49 nt withheld, positions 772-820]
