[The description below was written by a language model from this plasmid's Addgene catalogue record.]
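Description:
LHP2691 - pET30-Ub-K63A is a bacterial expression plasmid built on the Novagen pET-30 Xa/LIC backbone (about 5.45 kb without insert). It is selected with kanamycin and is recorded as high copy, with DH5alpha listed as the propagation strain. pET-series vectors place the cloned coding sequence under a T7 promoter and T7 terminator. This matches the T7 forward and T7 terminator sequencing primers listed for this plasmid, and it means that protein production normally requires an E. coli host supplying T7 RNA polymerase rather than the cloning strain. The pET-30 Xa/LIC design generally provides N-terminal His and S tags followed by a Factor Xa cleavage site. However, the record includes no feature table, so it cannot be confirmed which of these elements remain in frame with the insert.

The gene/insert fields do not name the insert, its species of origin or its size, and the cloning sites are given as "none". The only indication of the payload is the plasmid name, which suggests a ubiquitin coding sequence carrying a lysine-to-alanine substitution at position 63. Lysine 63 is one of the residues through which polyubiquitin chains are assembled, so a mutant of this kind would typically be used to produce recombinant ubiquitin that cannot form K63 linkages, for example in in vitro ubiquitination or binding assays. That purpose is inferred from the name and is not stated in the record. The plasmid is distributed under academic and nonprofit terms only.
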