Addgene plasmid #32179: LHP2691 - pET30-Ub-K63A
Depositing lab: Linda Hicke. Depositing organization: Northwestern University.
Backbone
  Vector backbone: pET-30 Xa/LIC
  Backbone manufacturer: Novagen
  Backbone size w/o insert (bp): 5450
  Vector type: Bacterial Expression
Growth in bacteria
  Bacterial resistance: Kanamycin, 50 μg/mL
  Growth temperature: 37°C
  Growth strain: DH5alpha
  Copy number: High Copy
Gene/Insert
  Cloning method: Restriction Enzyme; 5′ cloning site none (unknown if destroyed); 3′ cloning site none (unknown if destroyed)
  Sequencing primers: 5′ T7 forward; 3′ T7 terminal
Terms and licenses: Academic/Nonprofit Terms; Industry Terms: Not Available to Industry
How to cite: LHP2691 - pET30-Ub-K63A was a gift from Linda Hicke (Addgene plasmid # 32179 ; http://n2t.net/addgene:32179 ; RRID:Addgene_32179)
